>Addgene plasmid #79742 | STK24_HUMAN_D0 | depositor partial sequence | sequence record 149064 | Sequence of gene (STK24_HUMAN) inserted into backbone.
GACCCAGAAGAGCTTTTTACAAAACTAGAGAAAATTGGGAAGGGCTCCTTTGGAGAGGTGTTCAAAGGCA
TTGACAATCGGACTCAGAAAGTGGTTGCCATAAAGATCATTGATCTGGAAGAAGCTGAAGATGAGATAGA
GGACATTCAACAAGAAATCACAGTGCTGAGTCAGTGTGACAGTCCATATGTAACCAAATATTATGGATCC
TATCTGAAGGATACAAAATTATGGATAATAATGGAATATCTTGGTGGAGGCTCCGCACTAGATCTATTAG
AACCTGGCCCATTAGATGAAACCCAGATCGCTACTATATTAAGAGAAATACTGAAAGGACTCGATTATCT
CCATTCGGAGAAGAAAATCCACAGAGACATTAAAGCGGCCAACGTCCTGCTGTCTGAGCATGGCGAGGTG
AAGCTGGCGGACTTTGGCGTGGCTGGCCAGCTGACAGACACCCAGATCAAAAGGAACACCTTCGTGGGCA
CCCCATTCTGGATGGCACCCGAGGTCATCAAACAGTCGGCCTATGACTCGAAGGCAGACATCTGGTCCCT
GGGCATAACAGCTATTGAACTTGCAAGAGGGGAACCACCTCATTCCGAGCTGCACCCCATGAAAGTTTTA
TTCCTCATTCCAAAGAACAACCCACCGACGTTGGAAGGAAACTACAGTAAACCCCTCAAGGAGTTTGTGG
AGGCCTGTTTGAATAAGGAGCCGAGCTTTAGACCCACTGCTAAGGAGTTATTGAAGCACAAGTTTATACT
ACGCAATGCAAAGAAAACTTCCTACTTGACCGAGCTCATCGAC
