>Addgene plasmid #79742 | STK24_HUMAN_D0 | addgene partial sequence | sequence record 159184 | T7term 5'-GCTAGTTATTGCTCAGCGG-3'
TTTCGGGCTTTGTTAGCAGCCGGATCAGCGCGCACGCGTGGTACCGGCCGGCCACCAGGTGGCGCGCCGC
GATCGCGGATCCGTTATCCACTTCCAATGTTATTAGTCGATGAGCTCGGTCAAGTAGGAAGTTTTCTTTG
CATTGCGTAGTATAAACTTGTGCTTCAATAACTCCTTAGCAGTGGGTCTAAAGCTCGGCTCCTTATTCAA
ACAGGCCTCCACAAACTCCTTGAGGGGTTTACTGTAGTTTCCTTCCAACGTCGGTGGGTTGTTCTTTGGA
ATGAGGAATAAAACTTTCATGGGGTGCAGCTCGGAATGAGGTGGTTCCCCTCTTGCAAGTTCAATAGCTG
TTATGCCCAGGGACCAGATGTCTGCCTTCGAGTCATAGGCCGACTGTTTGATGACCTCGGGTGCCATCCA
GAATGGGGTGCCCACGAAGGTGTTCCTTTTGATCTGGGTGTCTGTCAGCTGGCCAGCCACGCCAAAGTCC
GCCAGCTTCACCTCGCCATGCTCAGACAGCAGGACGTTGGCCGCTTTAATGTCTCTGTGGATTTTCTTCT
CCGAATGGAGATAATCGAGTCCTTTCAGTATTTCTCTTAATATAGTAGCGATCTGGGTTTCATCTAATGG
GCCAGGTTCTAATAGATCTAGTGCGGAGCCTCCACCAAGATATTCCATTATTATCCATAATTTTGTATCC
TTCAGATAGGATCCATAATATTTGGTTACATATGGACTGTCACACTGACTCAGCACTGTGATTTCTTGTT
GAATGTCCTCTATCTCATCTTCAGCTTCTTCCAGATCAATGATCTTTATGGCAACCACTTTCTGAGTCCG
ATTGTCAATGCCTTTGAACACCTCTCCAAAGGAGCCCTTCCCAATTTTCTCTAGTTTTGTAAAAAGCTCT
TCTGGGGTCTGCATTGGATTGGAAGTACAGGTTTTCATGGTGATGGTGATGGTGATGGTGATGGTGAGAA
GATTTCATATG
