>Addgene plasmid #79742 | STK24_HUMAN_D0 | addgene partial sequence | sequence record 159185 | T7 5'-TAATACGACTCACTATAGGG-3'
TCCGGAGAGCTCTTTAATTAAGCGGCCGCCCTGCAGGACTCGAGTTCTAGAAATAATTTTGTTTAACTTT
AAGAAGGAGATATACATATGAAATCTTCTCACCATCACCATCACCATCACCATCACCATGAAAACCTGTA
CTTCCAATCCAATGCAGACCCAGAAGAGCTTTTTACAAAACTAGAGAAAATTGGGAAGGGCTCCTTTGGA
GAGGTGTTCAAAGGCATTGACAATCGGACTCAGAAAGTGGTTGCCATAAAGATCATTGATCTGGAAGAAG
CTGAAGATGAGATAGAGGACATTCAACAAGAAATCACAGTGCTGAGTCAGTGTGACAGTCCATATGTAAC
CAAATATTATGGATCCTATCTGAAGGATACAAAATTATGGATAATAATGGAATATCTTGGTGGAGGCTCC
GCACTAGATCTATTAGAACCTGGCCCATTAGATGAAACCCAGATCGCTACTATATTAAGAGAAATACTGA
AAGGACTCGATTATCTCCATTCGGAGAAGAAAATCCACAGAGACATTAAAGCGGCCAACGTCCTGCTGTC
TGAGCATGGCGAGGTGAAGCTGGCGGACTTTGGCGTGGCTGGCCAGCTGACAGACACCCAGATCAAAAGG
AACACCTTCGTGGGCACCCCATTCTGGATGGCACCCGAGGTCATCAAACAGTCGGCCTATGACTCGAAGG
CAGACATCTGGTCCCTGGGCATAACAGCTATTGAACTTGCAAGAGGGGAACCACCTCATTCCGAGCTGCA
CCCCATGAAAGTTTTATTCCTCATTCCAAAGAACAACCCACCGACGTTGGAAGGAAACTACAGTAAACCC
CTCAAGGAGTTTGTGGAGGCCTGTTTGAATAAGGAGCCGAGCTTTAGACCCACTGCTAAGGAGTTATTGA
AGCACAAGTTTATACTACGCAATGCAAAGAAAACTTCCTACTTGACCGAGCTCATCGACTAATAACATTG
GAAGTGGATAACGGATCCGCGATCGCGGCGCGCCACCTGGTGGCCGGCCGG
