[The description below was written by a language model from this plasmid's Addgene catalogue record.]
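Description:
STK24_HUMAN_D0 is a bacterial expression plasmid built on the pET His10 TEV LIC cloning vector (2B-T-10), a pET-family backbone designed for ligation-independent cloning. It is maintained in E. coli under ampicillin selection and is recorded as low copy. The record does not name the origin of replication, and no feature table is provided, so the exact domain boundaries of the insert and the detailed layout of the backbone elements are not stated.

The insert encodes the kinase domain of human STK24 (also known as MST3), a STE20-family serine/threonine kinase, rather than the full-length protein. Expression is driven by the T7 promoter, so protein production requires a host strain that supplies T7 RNA polymerase. The cloning strain listed in the record serves for propagation only. The backbone contributes an N-terminal ten-histidine tag followed by a TEV protease recognition site, which allows the fusion protein to be captured by immobilised-metal affinity chromatography. The tag can then be removed by TEV cleavage to leave a near-native kinase domain.

The construct belongs to an open library of human kinase domain constructs assembled for automated, parallel bacterial expression. It is intended to be co-expressed with the Lambda phosphatase plasmid that accompanies the set. According to the record, this co-expression enhances bacterial kinase expression, presumably by keeping the kinase dephosphorylated during production. A YopH phosphatase vector is also mentioned as part of the same collection. Typical uses are producing recombinant STK24 kinase domain for biochemical, biophysical or structural work.
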