Addgene plasmid #79742: STK24_HUMAN_D0
Purpose: This plasmid encodes the kinase domain of STK24. Intended for co-expression with Lambda Phosphatase that accompanies this set to enhance bacterial kinase expression.
Depositing lab: John Chodera & Nicholas Levinson & Markus Seeliger. Depositing organization: Memorial Sloan-Kettering Cancer Center. Publication: An open library of human kinase domain constructs for automated bacterial expression. Albanese SK, Parton DL, Isik M, Rodriguez-Laureano L, Hanson SM, Behr JM, Gradia S, Jeans C, Levinson NM, Seeliger MA, Chodera JD. Biochemistry. 2018 Jul 13. doi: 10.1021/acs.biochem.7b01081. PubMed 30004690.
Backbone
  Vector backbone: pET His10 TEV LIC cloning vector (2B-T-10)
  Backbone manufacturer: Scott Gradia (Addgene plasmid # 78173)
  Vector type: Bacterial Expression
Growth in bacteria
  Bacterial resistance: Ampicillin, 100 μg/mL
  Growth temperature: 37°C
  Growth strain: DH5alpha
  Copy number: Low Copy
Gene/Insert
  Gene/Insert name: STK24
  Species: H. sapiens (human)
  Entrez Gene: STK24 (a.k.a. HEL-S-95, MST3, MST3B, STE20, STK3)
  Promoter: T7
  Tag / fusion protein: His10-TEV (N terminal on backbone)
  Cloning method: Ligation Independent Cloning
  Sequencing primers: 5′ T7; 3′ T7 reverse
Terms and licenses: Academic/Nonprofit Terms; Industry Terms: Not Available to Industry
Depositor comments: This plasmid was generated as part of an open library of human kinase domain constructs for automated bacterial expression. The work can be found here doi: http://dx.doi.org/10.1101/038711 The lambda phosphatase expression vector can be found at https://www.addgene.org/79748/ The YopH Phosphatase expression vector can be found at https://www.addgene.org/79749/
How to cite: STK24_HUMAN_D0 was a gift from John Chodera & Nicholas Levinson & Markus Seeliger (Addgene plasmid # 79742 ; http://n2t.net/addgene:79742 ; RRID:Addgene_79742)
